>Addgene plasmid #121061 | pJW1594 | addgene full sequence | sequence record 235980 | Addgene NGS Result
TCGCGCGTTTCGGTGATGACGGTGAAAACCTCTGACACATGCAGCTCCCGGAGACGGTCACAGCTTGTCT
GTAAGCGGATGCCGGGAGCAGACAAGCCCGTCAGGGCGCGTCAGCGGGTGTTGGCGGGTGTCGGGGCTGG
CTTAACTATGCGGCATCAGAGCAGATTGTACTGAGAGTGCACCATATGCGGTGTGAAATACCGCACAGAT
GCGTAAGGAGAAAATACCGCATCAGGCGCCATTCGCCATTCAGGCTGCGCAACTGTTGGGAAGGGCGATC
GGTGCGGGCCTCTTCGCTATTACGCCAGCTGGCGAAAGGGGGATGTGCTGCAAGGCGATTAAGTTGGGTA
ACGCCAGGGTTTTCCCAGTCACGACGTTGTAAAACGACGGCCAGTCGCCGGCACTAGTTACCCGAAGTAT
GTCAAAAAGAGGTATGCTATGAAGCAGCGTATTACAGTGACAGTTGACAGCGACAGCTATCAGTTGCTCA
AGGCATATATGATGTCAATATCTCCGGTTCGGTAAGCACAACCATGCAGAATGAAGCCCGTCGTCTGCGT
GCCGAACGCTGGAAAGCGGAAAATCAGGAAGGGATGGCTGAGGTCGCCCGGTTTATTGAAATGAACGGCT
CTTTTGCCGACGAGAACAGGGGCTGGTGAAATGCAGTTTAAGGTTTACACCTATAAAAGAGAGAGCCGTT
ATCGTCTGTTTGTGGATGTACAGAGTGATATTATTGACACGCCCGGGCGACGGATGGTGATCCCCCTGGC
CAGTGCACGTCTGCTGTCAGATAAAGTCCCCCGTGAACTTTACCCGGTGGTGCATATCGGGGATGAAAGC
TGGCGCATGATGACCACCGATATGGCCAGTGTGCCGGTCTCCGTTATCGGGGAAGAAGTGGCTGATCTCA
GCCACCGCGAAAATGACATCAAAAACGCCATTAACCTGATGTTCTGGGGAATATAAATGTCAGGCTCCCT
TATACACAGCCAGTCTGCAGGTCGACCTAGGGAGCATCGGGAGCCTCAGGAGCATCGATGGTCTCCAAGG
GAGAGGAGCTCATCAAGGAGAACATGCACATGAAGCTCTACATGGAGGGAACCGTCAACAACCACCACTT
CAAGTGCACCTCCGAGGGAGAGGGAAAGCCATACGAGGGAACCCAAACCATGCGTATCAAGGTAAGTTTA
AACATATATATACTAACTAACCCTGATTATTTAAATTTTCAGGTCGTCGAGGGAGGACCACTCCCATTCG
CCTTCGACATCCTCGCCACCTCCTTCATGTACGGATCCCGTACCTTCATCAACCACACCCAAGGAATCCC
AGACTTCTTCAAGCAATCCTTCCCAGAGGGATTCACCTGGGAGCGTGTCACCACCTACGAGGACGGAGGA
GTCCTCACCGCCACCCAAGACACCTCCCTCCAAGACGGATGCCTCATCTACAACGTCAAGGTAAGTTTAA
ACAGTTCGGTACTAACTAACCATACATATTTAAATTTTCAGATCCGTGGAGTCAACTTCCCATCCAACGG
ACCAGTCATGCAAAAGAAGACCCTCGGATGGGAGGCCAACACCGAGATGCTCTACCCAGCCGACGGAGGA
CTCGAGGGACGTACCGACATGGCCCTCAAGCTCGTCGGAGGAGGACACCTCATCTGCAACTTCAAGACCA
CCTACCGTTCCAAGGTAAGTTTAAACATGATTTTACTAACTAACTAATCTGATTTAAATTTTCAGAAGCC
AGCCAAGAACCTCAAGATGCCAGGAGTCTACTACGTCGACCACCGTCTCGAGCGTATCAAGGAGGCCGAC
AAGGAGACCTACGTCGAGCAACACGAGGTCGCCGTCGCCCGTTACTGCGACCTCCCATCCAAGCTCGGAC
ACAAGCTCAACGGAATGGACGAGCTCTACAAGGAGAATCTGTACTTTCAATCCGGAAAGGTAAGTTTAAA
ATAACTTCGTATAGCATACATTATACGAAGTTATTTTCAGGGAGAGCAAAAGCTTATCTCCGAGGAGGAC
CTCTAAGGATGATCGACGCCAACGTCGTTGAATTTTCAAATTTTAAATACTGAATATTTGTTTTTTTTCC
TATTATTTATTTATTCTCTTTGTGTTTTTTTTCTTGCTTTCTAAAAAATTAATTCAATCCAAATCTAAAC
ATTTTTTTTTCTCTTTCCGTCTCCCAATTCGTATTCCGCTCCTCTCATCTGAACACAATGTGCAAGTTTA
TTTATCTTCTCGCTTTCATTTCATTAGGACGTGGGGGGAATTGGTGGAAGGGGGAAACACACAAAAGGAT
GATGGAAATGAAATAAGGACACACAATATGCAACAACATTCAATTCAGAAATATGGAGGAAGGTTTAAAA
GAAAACATAAAAATATATAGAGGAGGAAGGAAACTAGCTGCCCTCGATTGTCTATCTTCCATTCTCACCA
AGTTTCAACAACTTTATTCAGTCATTCTTCTCTGGTTCATTTCCCAACCAATCTTCCCGAATAAAGCCCA
TCTGTCCTTTCGGCCACATTCCTCACCTACATCCGTACTCCTTATCTCCCGTTCTTATCCAGTCTTTTAT
CGTCTCTGCGTCTCGCACACTGTCTCGTCGGTAATGTAAAAAAAAAACAAAAAAAACTTGAAAACTTGCG
GAAAGATTTCCTAATAAAAGGAGACGAATCCGGTAGGAAATCGACAAGTCTCTGCTTCTCGAAGACTAGG
TGAGTTACATTTCTTTGGCCGAATTATTTTGAAATCCTAAATTTGATAATTTCAGAGATGTCTGTAAAAC
TTGCGTGTTATGTGACGGCTTCGGTCACTGTCGCCACTCTTATGGTATGCTTCATGACCATGTCAACCAT
CTACTCGGAGGTTGATGGATTCAGAGAGAAGCTTGATACCGAGATGAATGTGTTCAGAGTGAGTTAAATT
ATATTTTGAATTTTAAATAATTTTTAATTTTCTAGCAATCTACCAATGGATTGTGGAAGGACATAGTTGT
CATCGGAAGATCTAGCAAGCGTGTCCGTTGTCAATATGAAGAGACCAACGCTACCCCAACTCCACATGCT
GATGGATCCCCATCTGCTCCACCAGGTCAACCACCAGCAGTTCCACCAGTCTTCAACCAGCCAAAGACTC
CAAATGGAGCCAATGGAAATGGACCAACCTGCAACTGCAATGCTGATAACAAGTGCCCAGCTGGACCATC
CGGACCAAAGGGAGTTCCAGGAGTTCCAGGACTCGACGGAGTTCCAGGACTTGACGGTGTTCCAGGAGTT
GGAGCTGATGATATCGCTCCACAACGCGAGTCTGTCGGATGCTTCACTTGCCCACAAGGACCAGTTGGAC
CACCAGGAGCTCTTGGAAGACCAGGACCACGTGGACTTCCAGGACCAAGAGGACAAAATGGAAACCCAGG
AAGAGATGGACAACCAGGACATCCAGGAGAGCAAGGATCATCCGGTCAAATCGGAAAGATCGGAGAGCCA
GGACCACCAGGAGAGAAGGGACGCGACGCCGAGCATCCAATCGGAAGACCAGGACCAAAGGGACCAAGAG
GAGATCAAGGACCAACAGGACCAGCTGGACAGAACGGTCTTCACGGACCACCAGGAGAGCCAGGAACCGT
TGGACCAGAAGGACCATCTGGAAAGCAAGGACGTCAAGGACCAGACGGAACCCAGGGAGAGACTGGACCA
GACGGAAGACCAGGAAAGGATGCCGAGTACTGCCAGTGCCCAGACAAGTCTCCACCATCAGAGGCTGTCA
ACGCCAACCGTGGATACAGAAATATCTAAATTGTTGGTGTTTTCTAATAAAATATTTGAGATTCAGTGAG
ACTTTTTTCTTGGCGGCACAATAAAGTTTCCTCTTTTTGTTGGGTCACTCAACGAACACAATACAAATAT
TTGAGCGCTCGCATTTTTCTCAACCTTTCGGGTTTAAAGCACTTCAAAATGGAATTGAAGAGAGATTGTG
AAAGTACATCAGACAGAATCACATTTTGATAGCATTCACTTCACTCAGATGCAAACTTTTCAGTGACTAT
AAAAAGTCATAAAATAATAACATTAAAAAAGCAAATAAATTAGCGAGAGAATTTTTTGACAAAAAGAAAG
AAGAGTGATAGAGAAGAAGGGAATGCTTGAAAGGATTTTGCATTTATCTTAATCACCGTCTTCGAGAAGA
CGAACCATGGCGCCAGTTTCAGAATCCAAGTTTCTAATATAGTTCATCACAATGTTGACGTTGGTCCAAC
CTCCGGCTTGCATAATCTCTGGGATGGAAACTCCAGCGCGAGCCATGTCACGGGCAGCTCCGACACGGGC
GGAATGTCCAGACCAAGCCAAGTAACGTTGTCCGGAATCATCCTTGGCTCCGTAGATGAGACGGTGGGTA
GCTTCGAAGATTCCTGAAAATTTATTTTCAGCTTATTCTTAGCTAATATGTTGTTTAAACTTACCTTCAA
GAGCTCGAGTCGAGAGTTGTGATGTTGCACTCGGGGCAGCAACTCCGTTCTTGCGAACACGACAGAACAG
GTAGTTGTTTGGATCATCGGCGACTCCGGAAACCGAAATCCAGCGCTCAACGAGCTTGGTAACTCCAAGG
GAGAGCGCTTTTTCGACTCCGGCAGTCGAGACCAGCGTTTTTGTACGTCCGATGTGGATGAGCATTCTTC
CTCCGTCTGTGCGACTAATATCCTTGACGCGAATGCGGGCAATTTCGGCGATACGGAGAAGTGTGTTGTA
AGCAATTCCGAGGAAGGCGAGGTTTCGGATGTCCTGGCAACGATCGGAATTTTCCATAAGAGAACGGACC
TGATCGAAGTCGGTTCTGAAAATTTCGTCAAGTCTTAGGATTGAATACATTAATATTTAAACTTACCTTT
CGAAGGCGAGGGCTTGCTTGGCTCTCTCTCCAGCATCAACATTTTCCTTGCGGATACGTCTCATTACGAG
AGATACGGCATTAGAATCTGATGGGCGTGGAAGTCCAGATCGGCGATGGAGCATATTGAGCTGTCCGAGA
TGTTGTTGGATCGTCTTCACCGCCAATCCACGAGCTTGGAGGTAGAGCAAGTAGTCACGAACGTCTTCTG
GCTCGGCTGGGAACCACTTGCGGTTGTTAAGCTTGCACCAGGCAGCCCAAGAACGGCACACTGAGAGAAG
CATCTTCCAGGTGTGCTCGGAGAAGGCTTGTCTGTCACGGAACATATCCATGAGGTTCTTGCGAACTTCA
TCACTTGTCGCGTCAACTGGAAGTGCTGGAAGATTTTGATGAACAGTGAGAAGATTTGACATATTTTCGA
AGTTTTTTAGATGCACTAGAACAAAGCGTGTTGGCTTCCTCTGAGCCCGCTTTCCTTATATACCCGCATT
CTGCAGCCTTACAGAATGTTCTAGAAGGTCCTAGATGCATTCGTTTGAAAATACTCCCGGTGGGTGCAAA
GAGACGCAGACGGAAAATGTATCTGGGTCTCTTTATTGTGTACACTACTTTTCCATGTACCGAATGTGAG
TCGCCCTCCTTTTGCAACAAGCAGCTCGAATGTTCTAGAAAAAGGTGGAAAATAGTATAAATACCGTTGA
AAATAAATACCGAACAACATTTGCTCTAATTGTGAAATTAGAAATCTTCAAACTATAATCATGTCACTTT
ACCACTATTTCCGTCCAGCTCAACGTTCCGTTTTTGGTGATCATTTTTGCTTTCGTCGTAAATCTACACA
CGCGTCTCTTCCGTGCGAGAGTCCAAGCCAGCAGCCAAATTCGTTGACTGAGTATTCAACGTTTATACGT
TGTCGGCAACGAGAAATAGGAAAATGCATCGGGAAATGTTCTTTTTTCGATTTTTTCCAAGGTTTTGACA
AATTTTACCACGAATTTTGCTATGTTTTCAATTAAAAAATATGTTATTCAACTGTTTCTATGAGGAAAAT
AAGGCTTTGCATGTAATTTTCTTATTCAGCATAATTTTTAATTAATTTGAATTTTCTGTCCTAACGTTTA
TTTTGTTTTCTTGGTTATGACTGATCTGAAATTAATTTTTGAATTTTAAGGTAATATGTCAGGCGGTGCC
GCAAGTTTGTACAAAAAAGCAGGCTCCATGAAAAAGCCTGAACTCACCGCGACGTCTGTCGAGAAGTTTC
TGATCGAAAAGTTCGACAGCGTCTCCGACCTGATGCAGCTCTCGGAGGGCGAAGAATCTCGTGCTTTCAG
CTTCGATGTAGGAGGGCGTGGATATGTCCTGCGGGTAAATAGCTGCGCCGATGGTTTCTACAAAGATCGT
TATGTTTATCGGCACTTTGCATCGGCCGCGCTCCCGATTCCGGAAGTGCTTGACATTGGGGAATTCAGCG
AGAGCCTGACCTATTGCATCTCCCGCCGTGCACAGGGTGTCACGTTGCAAGACCTGCCTGAAACCGAACT
GCCCGCTGTTCTGCAGCCGGTCGCGGAGGCCATGGATGCGATCGCTGCGGCCGATCTTAGCCAGACGAGC
GGGTTCGGCCCATTCGGACCGCAAGGAATCGGTCAATACACTACATGGCGTGATTTCATATGCGCGATTG
CTGATCCCCATGTGTATCACTGGCAAACTGTGATGGACGACACCGTCAGTGCGTCCGTCGCGCAGGCTCT
CGATGAGCTGATGCTTTGGGCCGAGGACTGCCCCGAAGTCCGGCACCTCGTGCACGCGGATTTCGGCTCC
AACAATGTCCTGACGGACAATGGCCGCATAACAGCGGTCATTGACTGGAGCGAGGCGATGTTCGGGGATT
CCCAATACGAGGTCGCCAACATCTTCTTCTGGAGGCCGTGGTTGGCTTGTATGGAGCAGCAGACGCGCTA
CTTCGAGCGGAGGCATCCGGAGCTTGCAGGATCGCCGCGGCTCCGGGCGTATATGCTCCGCATTGGTCTT
GACCAACTCTATCAGAGCTTGGTTGACGGCAATTTCGATGATGCAGCTTGGGCGCAGGGTCGATGCGACG
CAATCGTCCGATCCGGAGCCGGGACTGTCGGGCGTACACAAATCGCCCGCAGAAGCGCGGCCGTCTGGAC
CGATGGCTGTGTAGAAGTACTCGCCGATAGTGGAAACCGACGCCCCAGCACTCGTCCGAGGGCAAAGGAA
TAGACCCAGCTTTCTTGTACAAAGTGGGTCCAATTACTCTTCAACATCCCTACATGCTCTTTCTCCCTGT
GCTCCCACCCCCTATTTTTGTTATTATCAAAAAACTTCTCTTAATTTCTTTGTTTTTTAGCTTCTTTTAA
GTCACCTCTAACAATGAAATTGTGTAGATTCAAAAATAGAATTAATTCGTAATAAAAAGTCGAAAAAAAT
TGTGCTCCCTCCCCCCATTAATAATAATTCTATCCCAAAATCTACACAATGTTCTGTGTACACTTCTTAT
GTTTTTTACTTCTGATAAATTTTTTTGAAACATCATAGAAAAAACCGCACACAAAATACCTTATCATATG
TTACGTTTCAGTTTATGACCGCAATTTTTAATAACTTCGTATAGCATACATTATACGAAGTTATTTTCAG
GGAGCCGGATCTGATTACGGATCCGGAGGTGGCGGGATGGCTTCTTCTCTTCGTCAGATCCTCGACTCTC
AGAAGATGGAGTGGCGTTCTAACGCTGGAGGATCTGGCGGAGGAGGCAGTGGTAGTGGCAGTATGCCTAA
AGATCCAGCCAAACCTCCGGCCAAGGCACAAGTTGTGGGATGGCCACCGGTGAGATCATACCGGAAGAAC
GTGATGGTTTCCTGCCAAAAATCAAGCGGTGGCCCGGAGGCGGCGGCGTTCGTGAAGGGTGGTGGCGGTT
CTGGCTCAGGATCTGATTATAAAGACGATGACGATAAGCGTGACTACAAGGACGACGACGACAAGCGTGA
TTACAAGGATGACGATGACAAGAGACTAGTTCGACCTGCAGACTGGCTGTGTATAAGGGAGCCTGACATT
TATATTCCCCAGAACATCAGGTTAATGGCGTTTTTGATGTCATTTTCGCGGTGGCTGAGATCAGCCACTT
CTTCCCCGATAACGGAGACCGGCACACTGGCCATATCGGTGGTCATCATGCGCCAGCTTTCATCCCCGAT
ATGCACCACCGGGTAAAGTTCACGGGGGACTTTATCTGACAGCAGACGTGCACTGGCCAGGGGGATCACC
ATCCGTCGCCCGGGCGTGTCAATAATATCACTCTGTACATCCACAAACAGACGATAACGGCTCTCTCTTT
TATAGGTGTAAACCTTAAACTGCATTTCACCAGCCCCTGTTCTCGTCGGCAAAAGAGCCGTTCATTTCAA
TAAACCGGGCGACCTCAGCCATCCCTTCCTGATTTTCCGCTTTCCAGCGTTCGGCACGCAGACGACGGGC
TTCATTCTGCATGGTTGTGCTTACCGAACCGGAGATATTGACATCATATATGCCTTGAGCAACTGATAGC
TGTCGCTGTCAACTGTCACTGTAATACGCTGCTTCATAGCATACCTCTTTTTGACATACTTCGGGTAATC
GATAACATGGTCATAGCTGTTTCCTGTGTGAAATTGTTATCCGCTCACAATTCCACACAACATACGAGCC
GGAAGCATAAAGTGTAAAGCCTGGGGTGCCTAATGAGTGAGCTAACTCACATTAATTGCGTTGCGCTCAC
TGCCCGCTTTCCAGTCGGGAAACCTGTCGTGCCAGCTGCATTAATGAATCGGCCAACGCGCGGGGAGAGG
CGGTTTGCGTATTGGGCGCTCTTCCGCTTCCTCGCTCACTGACTCGCTGCGCTCGGTCGTTCGGCTGCGG
CGAGCGGTATCAGCTCACTCAAAGGCGGTAATACGGTTATCCACAGAATCAGGGGATAACGCAGGAAAGA
ACATGTGAGCAAAAGGCCAGCAAAAGGCCAGGAACCGTAAAAAGGCCGCGTTGCTGGCGTTTTTCCATAG
GCTCCGCCCCCCTGACGAGCATCACAAAAATCGACGCTCAAGTCAGAGGTGGCGAAACCCGACAGGACTA
TAAAGATACCAGGCGTTTCCCCCTGGAAGCTCCCTCGTGCGCTCTCCTGTTCCGACCCTGCCGCTTACCG
GATACCTGTCCGCCTTTCTCCCTTCGGGAAGCGTGGCGCTTTCTCATAGCTCACGCTGTAGGTATCTCAG
TTCGGTGTAGGTCGTTCGCTCCAAGCTGGGCTGTGTGCACGAACCCCCCGTTCAGCCCGACCGCTGCGCC
TTATCCGGTAACTATCGTCTTGAGTCCAACCCGGTAAGACACGACTTATCGCCACTGGCAGCAGCCACTG
GTAACAGGATTAGCAGAGCGAGGTATGTAGGCGGTGCTACAGAGTTCTTGAAGTGGTGGCCTAACTACGG
CTACACTAGAAGAACAGTATTTGGTATCTGCGCTCTGCTGAAGCCAGTTACCTTCGGAAAAAGAGTTGGT
AGCTCTTGATCCGGCAAACAAACCACCGCTGGTAGCGGTGGTTTTTTTGTTTGCAAGCAGCAGATTACGC
GCAGAAAAAAAGGATCTCAAGAAGATCCTTTGATCTTTTCTACGGGGTCTGACGCTCAGTGGAACGAAAA
CTCACGTTAAGGGATTTTGGTCATGAGATTATCAAAAAGGATCTTCACCTAGATCCTTTTAAATTAAAAA
TGAAGTTTTAAATCAATCTAAAGTATATATGAGTAAACTTGGTCTGACAGTTACCAATGCTTAATCAGTG
AGGCACCTATCTCAGCGATCTGTCTATTTCGTTCATCCATAGTTGCCTGACTCCCCGTCGTGTAGATAAC
TACGATACGGGAGGGCTTACCATCTGGCCCCAGTGCTGCAATGATACCGCGAGACCCACGCTCACCGGCT
CCAGATTTATCAGCAATAAACCAGCCAGCCGGAAGGGCCGAGCGCAGAAGTGGTCCTGCAACTTTATCCG
CCTCCATCCAGTCTATTAATTGTTGCCGGGAAGCTAGAGTAAGTAGTTCGCCAGTTAATAGTTTGCGCAA
CGTTGTTGCCATTGCTACAGGCATCGTGGTGTCACGCTCGTCGTTTGGTATGGCTTCATTCAGCTCCGGT
TCCCAACGATCAAGGCGAGTTACATGATCCCCCATGTTGTGCAAAAAAGCGGTTAGCTCCTTCGGTCCTC
CGATCGTTGTCAGAAGTAAGTTGGCCGCAGTGTTATCACTCATGGTTATGGCAGCACTGCATAATTCTCT
TACTGTCATGCCATCCGTAAGATGCTTTTCTGTGACTGGTGAGTACTCAACCAAGTCATTCTGAGAATAG
TGTATGCGGCGACCGAGTTGCTCTTGCCCGGCGTCAATACGGGATAATACCGCGCCACATAGCAGAACTT
TAAAAGTGCTCATCATTGGAAAACGTTCTTCGGGGCGAAAACTCTCAAGGATCTTACCGCTGTTGAGATC
CAGTTCGATGTAACCCACTCGTGCACCCAACTGATCTTCAGCATCTTTTACTTTCACCAGCGTTTCTGGG
TGAGCAAAAACAGGAAGGCAAAATGCCGCAAAAAAGGGAATAAGGGCGACACGGAAATGTTGAATACTCA
TACTCTTCCTTTTTCAATATTATTGAAGCATTTATCAGGGTTATTGTCTCATGAGCGGATACATATTTGA
ATGTATTTAGAAAAATAAACAAATAGGGGTTCCGCGCACATTTCCCCGAAAAGTGCCACCTGACGTCTAA
GAAACCATTATTATCATGACATTAACCTATAAAAATAGGCGTATCACGAGGCCCTTTCGTC
Features (pLannotate 1.2.2; 28 found; start..end, strand, type, name):
    137..236     +  misc_feature   bom (fragment): basis of mobility region from pBR322
    242..395     -  CDS            lacZα (fragment): LacZα fragment of β-galactosidase; lacZ fragment
    498..656     +  CDS            ccdA (fragment): CCDA_ECO57 - Also known as H, letA. Experimental evidence at protein level: Swiss-Prot protein existence level 1. Antitoxin component of a type II toxin-antitoxin (TA) system which inhibits the post-segregational killing (PSK) of plasmid-free cells, also referred to as a plasmid addiction system. Binds to and blocks the activity of CcdB; will also remove bound CcdB protein from the CcdB-GyrA complex by forming a CcdA-CcdB complex, a process termed rejuvenation. Functions as a transcriptional corepressor for the ccdAB operon, repression also requires CcdB (By similarity). From Escherichia coli
    661..966     +  CDS            ccdB: CcdB, a bacterial toxin that poisons DNA gyrase; ccdB; Plasmids containing the ccdB gene cannot be propagated in standard E. coli strains.
   1038..1922    +  CDS            TagRFP-T: TagRFP-T is a basic (constitutively fluorescent) red fluorescent protein published in 2008, derived from Entacmaea quadricolor. It has low acid sensitivity.
   1961..1994    +  protein_bind   loxP: Cre-mediated recombination occurs in the 8-bp core sequence (GCATACAT). Cre recombinase
   2788..2934    +  CDS            sqt-1 (fragment): SQT1_CAEEL - Also known as rol-5. Protein inferred from homology: Swiss-Prot protein existence level 3. Nematode cuticles are composed largely of collagen-like proteins. The cuticle functions both as an exoskeleton and as a barrier to protect the worm from its environment. This is a collagen critical for organismal morphogenesis. Mutations in sqt-1 can lengthen, shorten, or helically twist the entire animal. From Caenorhabditis elegans.
   2967..3806    +  CDS            sqt-1 (fragment): SQT1_CAEEL - Also known as rol-5. Protein inferred from homology: Swiss-Prot protein existence level 3. Nematode cuticles are composed largely of collagen-like proteins. The cuticle functions both as an exoskeleton and as a barrier to protect the worm from its environment. This is a collagen critical for organismal morphogenesis. Mutations in sqt-1 can lengthen, shorten, or helically twist the entire animal. From Caenorhabditis elegans.
   3850..4173    -  terminator     tbb-2 terminator: tbb-2; transcription terminator for the C. elegans tubulin beta-2 gene
   4182..5312    -  CDS            cre: RECR_BPP1 - Experimental evidence at protein level: Swiss-Prot protein existence level 1. Catalyzes site-specific recombination between two 34-base- pair LOXP sites. Its role is to maintain the phage genome as a monomeric unit-copy plasmid in the lysogenic state. From Escherichia phage P1 (Bacteriophage P1).
   5661..5711    +  CDS            hsp-16.1 (fragment): HSP11_CAEEL - Also known as hsp16-1b. Experimental evidence at transcript level: Swiss-Prot protein existence level 2. From Caenorhabditis elegans.
   6092..6112    +  protein_bind   attB1: mutant version of attB; core recombination site for the Gateway® BP reaction BP Clonase™
   6118..7143    +  CDS            HygR: aminoglycoside phosphotransferase from E. coli; aph(4)-Ia; confers resistance to hygromycin
   7147..7167    -  protein_bind   attB2: mutant version of attB; core recombination site for the Gateway® BP reaction BP Clonase™
   7521..7554    +  protein_bind   loxP: Cre-mediated recombination occurs in the 8-bp core sequence (GCATACAT). Cre recombinase
   7696..7828    +  CDS            mini-AID (fragment): minimal degron from the auxin-responsive IAA17 protein of Arabidopsis thaliana (Kubota et al., 2013) acts as an auxin-inducible degron (AID) in the presence of TIR1
   7882..7905    +  CDS            5xFLAG (fragment): five tandem FLAG® epitope tags
   7909..7932    +  CDS            FLAG: FLAG® epitope tag, followed by an enterokinase cleavage site
   7980..8285    -  CDS            ccdB: CcdB, a bacterial toxin that poisons DNA gyrase; ccdB; Plasmids containing the ccdB gene cannot be propagated in standard E. coli strains.
   8290..8448    -  CDS            ccdA (fragment): CCDA_ECO57 - Also known as H, letA. Experimental evidence at protein level: Swiss-Prot protein existence level 1. Antitoxin component of a type II toxin-antitoxin (TA) system which inhibits the post-segregational killing (PSK) of plasmid-free cells, also referred to as a plasmid addiction system. Binds to and blocks the activity of CcdB; will also remove bound CcdB protein from the CcdB-GyrA complex by forming a CcdA-CcdB complex, a process termed rejuvenation. Functions as a transcriptional corepressor for the ccdAB operon, repression also requires CcdB (By similarity). From Escherichia coli
   8572..8594    -  protein_bind   lac operator (fragment): The lac repressor binds to the lac operator to inhibit transcription in E. coli. This inhibition can be relieved by adding lactose or isopropyl-β-D-thiogalactopyranoside (IPTG). lac repressor encoded by lacI
   8598..8628    -  promoter       lac promoter: promoter for the E. coli lac operon
   8643..8664    -  protein_bind   CAP binding site: CAP binding activates transcription in the presence of cAMP. E. coli catabolite activator protein
   8677..8769    -  CDS            lacI (fragment): lac repressor; lacI; The lac repressor binds to the lac operator to inhibit transcription in E. coli. This inhibition can be relieved by adding lactose or isopropyl-β-D-thiogalactopyranoside (IPTG).
   8952..9540    -  rep_origin     ori: high-copy-number ColE1/pMB1/pBR322/pUC origin of replication
   9711..10571   -  CDS            AmpR: β-lactamase; bla; confers resistance to ampicillin, carbenicillin, and related antibiotics
  10572..10676   -  promoter       AmpR promoter: bla
  10771..35      +  CDS            rop (fragment) (across the origin): Rop protein, which maintains plasmids at low copy number; rop
