[The description below was written by a language model from this plasmid's Addgene catalogue record and pLannotate feature annotations shown in this document.]
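Description:
pJW1594 is a CRISPR/Cas9 homology-directed repair template vector for Caenorhabditis elegans, built on a modified pUC19 backbone and derived from the self-excising cassette (SEC) plasmid pDD284. It is maintained in E. coli through a high-copy ColE1/pUC origin and an ampicillin resistance gene. The catalogue lists a total size of about 10.5 kb, while the sequenced record is 10,771 nt. Two ccdB toxin cassettes, each with an adjacent ccdA fragment, flank the tagging module in opposite orientations. These are placeholders that are replaced by gene-specific 5′ and 3′ homology arms, so that ccdB counter-selects against plasmids that did not take up the arms.

The payload is a TagRFP-T^SEC^BioTag::AID*::3xFLAG knock-in module. A worm codon-optimized TagRFP-T coding sequence is followed by a loxP-flanked SEC, and then by a biotin acceptor peptide (listed in the catalogue fields but not annotated in the feature table), the AID* auxin-inducible degron and 3xFLAG epitopes. The SEC carries sqt-1 sequence, which provides a visible morphological marker, a hygromycin resistance gene for drug selection of edited worms, and Cre recombinase with a tbb-2 terminator. An hsp-16.1 fragment lies next to Cre, consistent with heat-shock control of the recombinase. Once integrants have been selected, Cre expression recombines the loxP sites and removes the cassette, joining the red fluorescent protein to the downstream tags as one fusion on the endogenous gene. The tagged protein can then be imaged, affinity-purified or detected, and depleted with auxin in strains expressing TIR1. The depositor notes an eight-base-pair deletion near the M13-rev end that is not known to affect plasmid function.
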