Addgene plasmid #121061: pJW1594
Purpose: TagRFP-T^SEC^BioTag::AID*::3xFLAG vector with ccdB sites for cloning homology arms.
Depositing lab: Jordan Ward. Depositing organization: University of California, Santa Cruz. Publication: An expanded auxin-inducible degron toolkit for Caenorhabditis elegans. Ashley GE, Duong T, Levenson MT, Martinez MAQ, Johnson LC, Hibshman JD, Saeger HN, Palmisano NJ, Doonan R, Martinez-Mendez R, Davidson BR, Zhang W, Ragle JM, Medwig-Kinney TN, Sirota SS, Goldstein B, Matus DQ, Dickinson DJ, Reiner DJ, Ward JD. Genetics. 2021 Mar 31;217(3). pii: 6104563. doi: 10.1093/genetics/iyab006. PubMed 33677541.
Backbone
  Vector backbone: pUC19 (modified)
  Backbone size w/o insert (bp): 2600
  Total vector size (bp): 10500
  Modifications to backbone: Addition of ccdB markers to facilitate homology arm cloning
  Vector type: Worm Expression, Cre/Lox, CRISPR
  Selectable markers: Hygromycin
Growth in bacteria
  Bacterial resistance: Ampicillin, 100 μg/mL
  Growth temperature: 30°C
  Growth strain: NEB Turbo
  Copy number: High Copy
Gene/Insert
  Gene/Insert name: TagRFP-T^SEC^BioTag::AID*::3xFlag
  Species: C. elegans (nematode), Synthetic
  Insert size (bp): 6850
  Tag / fusion protein: C. elegans codon optimized TagRFP-T; Biotin acceptor peptide (BioTag); auxin-inducible degron (AID*); 3xFLAG
Terms and licenses: Academic/Nonprofit Terms; Industry Terms: Not Available to Industry
Depositor comments: This plasmid is derived from pDD284 (AddGene plasmid 66825) Please note: This plasmid contains an eight basepair deletion at end of the homology arm near M13-rev. This deletion is not known to affect plasmid function.
How to cite: pJW1594 was a gift from Jordan Ward (Addgene plasmid # 121061 ; http://n2t.net/addgene:121061 ; RRID:Addgene_121061)
